Addgene plasmid #229759: pTYB1-MBD2∆C∆GR pc5079
Purpose: Bacterial expression plasmid of MBD2∆C∆GR. MBD2 lacking the C-terminus of MBD2: aa 236-414 and the glycine/arginine rich domain: aa 75-96. C-terminal tagged to intein.
Depositing lab: Cristina Cardoso. Depositing organization: Technische Universitaet Darmstadt. Publication: Heterochromatome wide analyses reveal MBD2 as a phase separation scaffold for heterochromatin compartmentalization and composition. Zhang H, Ugur E, Hake C, Romero H, Arroyo M, Mahmoud M, Lermyte F, Leonhardt H, Cardoso MC. Nucleic Acids Res. 2025 Nov 26;53(22):gkaf1380. doi: 10.1093/nar/gkaf1380. PubMed 41416523.
Backbone
  Vector backbone: pTYB1
  Backbone manufacturer: NEB
  Total vector size (bp): 8905
  Vector type: Bacterial Expression
Growth in bacteria
  Bacterial resistance: Ampicillin, 100 μg/mL
  Growth temperature: 37°C
  Growth strain: DH5alpha
  Copy number: Unknown
Gene/Insert
  Gene/Insert name: MBD2
  Species: M. musculus (mouse)
  Insert size (bp): 639
  Mutation: MBD2 lacking the C-terminus of MBD2: aa 236-414 and the glycine/arginine rich domain: aa 75-96.
  Entrez Gene: Mbd2 (a.k.a. MBD2a)
  Promoter: T7
  Tag / fusion protein: Intein (C terminal on insert)
  Cloning method: Other
  Sequencing primers: 5′ TAATACGACTCACTATAGGG
Terms and licenses: Academic/Nonprofit Terms; Industry Terms: Not Available to Industry
How to cite: pTYB1-MBD2∆C∆GR pc5079 was a gift from Cristina Cardoso (Addgene plasmid # 229759 ; http://n2t.net/addgene:229759 ; RRID:Addgene_229759)
