[The description below was written by a language model from this plasmid's Addgene catalogue record and pLannotate feature annotations shown in this document.]
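Description:
pTYB1-MBD2∆C∆GR pc5079 is a bacterial expression plasmid built on the NEB pTYB1 backbone, a vector designed for intein-mediated protein purification in E. coli. It replicates from a ColE1/pMB1-type origin accompanied by the rop gene and a bom fragment. It also carries an M13 phage origin and is selected with ampicillin through the β-lactamase gene. Short tetracycline-resistance and mbeC fragments in the annotation are backbone remnants rather than functional markers. The catalogue lists a total size of 8,905 bp, whereas the sequenced record behind the feature table is 8,101 nt; the record does not explain this difference.

The payload is a 639 bp mouse Mbd2 fragment encoding a truncated methyl-CpG-binding domain protein 2 that lacks the C-terminal region (aa 236-414) and the glycine/arginine-rich domain (aa 75-96). The automated annotation labels it by similarity to human MBD2, but the catalogue gives the species as mouse. Expression is driven by a T7 promoter with an adjacent lac operator and the T7 gene 10 ribosome binding site. The plasmid-borne lacI keeps transcription repressed until induction with IPTG in a host that supplies T7 RNA polymerase. Five tandem rrnB T1 terminators upstream of the promoter limit read-through into the cassette, and a T7 terminator closes it. The MBD2 fragment is followed directly by the Sce VMA1 intein and a chitin binding domain, consistent with the recorded C-terminal intein tag. This arrangement lets the fusion be captured on chitin resin and the target released by thiol-induced intein cleavage, leaving the intein and affinity tag behind on the resin. The construct serves to produce recombinant MBD2∆C∆GR. The associated publication concerns MBD2 as a phase separation scaffold in heterochromatin, which suggests use in domain-deletion comparisons.
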