Features (pLannotate 1.2.2; 26 found; start..end, strand, type, name):
      1..589     +  rep_origin     ori: high-copy-number ColE1/pMB1/pBR322/pUC origin of replication
    766..856     -  misc_feature   bom (fragment): basis of mobility region from pBR322
    958..1149    -  CDS            rop: Rop protein, which maintains plasmids at low copy number; rop
   1190..1300    +  CDS            mbeC (fragment): MBEC_ECOLX - Experimental evidence at protein level: Swiss-Prot protein existence level 1. Required for efficient mobilization of ColE1 plasmid and is thus essential to promote the specific transfer of the plasmid during conjugation. Probably functions by inducing DNA bending, helping the MbeA relaxase to melt the DNA around the nic site and cleave the phosphodiester bond. Binds specifically double-stranded DNA (dsDNA) containing the ColE1 oriT but does not recognize the inverted repeat (IR). From Escherichia coli.
   1335..1657    -  CDS            TcR (fragment): tetracycline efflux protein; tet; confers resistance to tetracycline
   1672..1693    -  protein_bind   CAP binding site: CAP binding activates transcription in the presence of cAMP. E. coli catabolite activator protein
   1706..2788    -  CDS            lacI: lac repressor; lacI; The lac repressor binds to the lac operator to inhibit transcription in E. coli. This inhibition can be relieved by adding lactose or isopropyl-β-D-thiogalactopyranoside (IPTG).
   2789..2866    -  promoter       lacI promoter: lacI
   2874..2967    -  CDS            TcR (fragment): tetracycline efflux protein; tet; confers resistance to tetracycline
   3019..3105    +  terminator     rrnB T1 terminator: Escherichia coli rrnB; transcription terminator T1 from the E. coli rrnB gene
   3202..3288    +  terminator     rrnB T1 terminator: Escherichia coli rrnB; transcription terminator T1 from the E. coli rrnB gene
   3385..3471    +  terminator     rrnB T1 terminator: Escherichia coli rrnB; transcription terminator T1 from the E. coli rrnB gene
   3568..3654    +  terminator     rrnB T1 terminator: Escherichia coli rrnB; transcription terminator T1 from the E. coli rrnB gene
   3751..3837    +  terminator     rrnB T1 terminator: Escherichia coli rrnB; transcription terminator T1 from the E. coli rrnB gene
   3972..3990    +  promoter       T7 promoter: promoter for bacteriophage T7 RNA polymerase
   3991..4015    +  protein_bind   lac operator: The lac repressor binds to the lac operator to inhibit transcription in E. coli. This inhibition can be relieved by adding lactose or isopropyl-β-D-thiogalactopyranoside (IPTG). lac repressor encoded by lacI
   4030..4052    +  RBS            RBS: efficient ribosome binding site from bacteriophage T7 gene 10 (Olins and Rangwala, 1989)
   4084..4722    +  CDS            MBD2 (fragment): MBD2_HUMAN - Experimental evidence at protein level: Swiss-Prot protein existence level 1. Binds CpG islands in promoters where the DNA is methylated at position 5 of cytosine within CpG dinucleotides. Binds hemimethylated DNA as well. Recruits histone deacetylases and DNA methyltransferases. Acts as transcriptional repressor and plays a role in gene silencing. Functions as a scaffold protein, targeting GATAD2A and GATAD2B to chromatin to promote repression. May enhance the activation of some unmethylated cAMP-responsive promoters. From Homo sapiens (Human).
   4735..5553    +  CDS            Sce VMA intein 5' region: 5' region of the intein from the yeast Vma1 subunit of the vacuolar ATPase (Chong et al., 1998); Saccharomyces cerevisiae VMA1
   5556..6086    +  CDS            Sce VMA intein 3' region: modified 3' region of the intein from the yeast Vma1 subunit of the vacuolar ATPase (Chong et al., 1998); Saccharomyces cerevisiae VMA1; C-terminal cleavage of this intein can be induced by thiols.
   6130..6285    +  CDS            CBD: chitin binding domain from chitinase A1 (Watanabe et al., 1994); Bacillus circulans chiA
   6307..6356    +  CDS            SET1 (fragment): solubility-enhancement tag derived from T7 phage gene 10B
   6364..6411    +  terminator     T7 terminator: transcription terminator for bacteriophage T7 RNA polymerase
   6471..6575    +  promoter       AmpR promoter: bla
   6576..7436    +  CDS            AmpR: β-lactamase; bla; confers resistance to ampicillin, carbenicillin, and related antibiotics
   7478..7991    -  rep_origin     M13 ori (sequence partly withheld): M13 bacteriophage origin of replication; arrow indicates direction of (+) strand synthesis
>Addgene plasmid #229759 | pTYB1-MBD2∆C∆GR pc5079 | addgene full sequence | sequence record 460764 | Addgene NGS Result
TTGAGATCCTTTTTTTCTGCGCGTAATCTGCTGCTTGCAAACAAAAAAACCACCGCTACCAGCGGTGGTT
TGTTTGCCGGATCAAGAGCTACCAACTCTTTTTCCGAAGGTAACTGGCTTCAGCAGAGCGCAGATACCAA
ATACTGTCCTTCTAGTGTAGCCGTAGTTAGGCCACCACTTCAAGAACTCTGTAGCACCGCCTACATACCT
CGCTCTGCTAATCCTGTTACCAGTGGCTGCTGCCAGTGGCGATAAGTCGTGTCTTACCGGGTTGGACTCA
AGACGATAGTTACCGGATAAGGCGCAGCGGTCGGGCTGAACGGGGGGTTCGTGCACACAGCCCAGCTTGG
AGCGAACGACCTACACCGAACTGAGATACCTACAGCGTGAGCTATGAGAAAGCGCCACGCTTCCCGAAGG
GAGAAAGGCGGACAGGTATCCGGTAAGCGGCAGGGTCGGAACAGGAGAGCGCACGAGGGAGCTTCCAGGG
GGAAACGCCTGGTATCTTTATAGTCCTGTCGGGTTTCGCCACCTCTGACTTGAGCGTCGATTTTTGTGAT
GCTCGTCAGGGGGGCGGAGCCTATGGAAAAACGCCAGCAACGCGGCCTTTTTACGGTTCCTGGCCTTTTG
CTGGCCTTTTGCTCACATGTTCTTTCCTGCGTTATCCCCTGATTCTGTGGATAACCGTATTACCGCCTTT
GAGTGAGCTGATACCGCTCGCCGCAGCCGAACGACCGAGCGCAGCGAGTCAGTGAGCGAGGAAGCTATGG
TGCACTCTCAGTACAATCTGCTCTGATGCCGCATAGTTAAGCCAGTATACACTCCGCTATCGCTACGTGA
CTGGGTCATGGCTGCGCCCCGACACCCGCCAACACCCGCTGACGCGCCCTGACGGGCTTGTCTGCTCCCG
GCATCCGCTTACAGACAAGCTGTGACCGTCTCCGGGAGCTGCATGTGTCAGAGGTTTTCACCGTCATCAC
CGAAACGCGCGAGGCAGCTGCGGTAAAGCTCATCAGCGTGGTCGTGCAGCGATTCACAGATGTCTGCCTG
TTCATCCGCGTCCAGCTCGTTGAGTTTCTCCAGAAGCGTTAATGTCTGGCTTCTGATAAAGCGGGCCATG
TTAAGGGCGGTTTTTTCCTGTTTGGTCACTGATGCCTCCGTGTAAGGGGGATTTCTGTTCATGGGGGTAA
TGATACCGATGAAACGAGAGAGGATGCTCACGATACGGGTTACTGATGATGAACATGCCCGGTTACTGGA
ACGTTGTGAGGGTAAACAACTGGCGGTATGGATGCGGCGGGACCAGAGAAAAATCACTCAGGGTCAATGC
CAGCCGAACGCCAGCAAGACGTAGCCCAGCGCGTCGGCCGCCATGCCGGCGATAATGGCCTGCTTCTCGC
CGAAACGTTTGGTGGCGGGACCAGTGACGAAGGCTTGAGCGAGGGCGTGCAAGATTCCGAATACCGCAAG
CGACAGGCCGATCATCGTCGCGCTCCAGCGAAAGCGGTCCTCGCCGAAAATGACCCAGAGCGCTGCCGGC
ACCTGTCCTACGAGTTGCATGATAAAGAAGACAGTCATAAGTGCGGCGACGATAGTCATGCCCCGCGCCC
ACCGGAAGGAGCTGACTGGGTTGAAGGCTCTCAAGGGCATCGGTCGAGATCCCGGTGCCTAATGAGTGAG
CTAACTTACATTAATTGCGTTGCGCTCACTGCCCGCTTTCCAGTCGGGAAACCTGTCGTGCCAGCTGCAT
TAATGAATCGGCCAACGCGCGGGGAGAGGCGGTTTGCGTATTGGGCGCCAGGGTGGTTTTTCTTTTCACC
AGTGAGACGGGCAACAGCTGATTGCCCTTCACCGCCTGGCCCTGAGAGAGTTGCAGCAAGCGGTCCACGC
TGGTTTGCCCCAGCAGGCGAAAATCCTGTTTGATGGTGGTTAACGGCGGGATATAACATGAGCTGTCTTC
GGTATCGTCGTATCCCACTACCGAGATATCCGCACCAACGCGCAGCCCGGACTCGGTAATGGCGCGCATT
GCGCCCAGCGCCATCTGATCGTTGGCAACCAGCATCGCAGTGGGAACGATGCCCTCATTCAGCATTTGCA
TGGTTTGTTGAAAACCGGACATGGCACTCCAGTCGCCTTCCCGTTCCGCTATCGGCTGAATTTGATTGCG
AGTGAGATATTTATGCCAGCCAGCCAGACGCAGACGCGCCGAGACAGAACTTAATGGGCCCGCTAACAGC
GCGATTTGCTGGTGACCCAATGCGACCAGATGCTCCACGCCCAGTCGCGTACCGTCTTCATGGGAGAAAA
TAATACTGTTGATGGGTGTCTGGTCAGAGACATCAAGAAATAACGCCGGAACATTAGTGCAGGCAGCTTC
CACAGCAATGGCATCCTGGTCATCCAGCGGATAGTTAATGATCAGCCCACTGACGCGTTGCGCGAGAAGA
TTGTGCACCGCCGCTTTACAGGCTTCGACGCCGCTTCGTTCTACCATCGACACCACCACGCTGGCACCCA
GTTGATCGGCGCGAGATTTAATCGCCGCGACAATTTGCGACGGCGCGTGCAGGGCCAGACTGGAGGTGGC
AACGCCAATCAGCAACGACTGTTTGCCCGCCAGTTGTTGTGCCACGCGGTTGGGAATGTAATTCAGCTCC
GCCATCGCCGCTTCCACTTTTTCCCGCGTTTTCGCAGAAACGTGGCTGGCCTGGTTCACCACGCGGGAAA
CGGTCTGATAAGAGACACCGGCATACTCTGCGACATCGTATAACGTTACTGGTTTCACATTCACCACCCT
GAATTGACTCTCTTCCGGGCGCTATCATGCCATACCGCGAAAGGTTTTGCGCCATTCGATGGTGTCCGGG
ATCTCGACGCTCTCCCTTATGCGACTCCTGCATTAGGAAGCAGCCCAGTAGTAGGTTGAGGCCGTTGAGC
ACCGCCGCCGCAAGGAATGGTGCATGCCGGCATGCCGCCCTTTCGTCTTCAAGAATTAATTCCCAATTCC
CCAGGCATCAAATAAAACGAAAGGCTCAGTCGAAAGACTGGGCCTTTCGTTTTATCTGTTGTTTGTCGGT
GAACGCTCTCCTGAGTAGGACAAATCCGCCGGGAGCGGATTTGAACGTTGCGAAGCAACGGCCCGGAGGG
TGGCGGGCAGGACGCCCGCCATAAACTGCCAGGAATTAATTCCCCAGGCATCAAATAAAACGAAAGGCTC
AGTCGAAAGACTGGGCCTTTCGTTTTATCTGTTGTTTGTCGGTGAACGCTCTCCTGAGTAGGACAAATCC
GCCGGGAGCGGATTTGAACGTTGCGAAGCAACGGCCCGGAGGGTGGCGGGCAGGACGCCCGCCATAAACT
GCCAGGAATTAATTCCCCAGGCATCAAATAAAACGAAAGGCTCAGTCGAAAGACTGGGCCTTTCGTTTTA
TCTGTTGTTTGTCGGTGAACGCTCTCCTGAGTAGGACAAATCCGCCGGGAGCGGATTTGAACGTTGCGAA
GCAACGGCCCGGAGGGTGGCGGGCAGGACGCCCGCCATAAACTGCCAGGAATTAATTCCCCAGGCATCAA
ATAAAACGAAAGGCTCAGTCGAAAGACTGGGCCTTTCGTTTTATCTGTTGTTTGTCGGTGAACGCTCTCC
TGAGTAGGACAAATCCGCCGGGAGCGGATTTGAACGTTGCGAAGCAACGGCCCGGAGGGTGGCGGGCAGG
ACGCCCGCCATAAACTGCCAGGAATTAATTCCCCAGGCATCAAATAAAACGAAAGGCTCAGTCGAAAGAC
TGGGCCTTTCGTTTTATCTGTTGTTTGTCGGTGAACGCTCTCCTGAGTAGGACAAATCCGCCGGGAGCGG
ATTTGAACGTTGCGAAGCAACGGCCCGGAGGGTGGCGGGCAGGACGCCCGCCATAAACTGCCAGGAATTG
GGGATCGGAATTAATTCCCGGTTTAAACCGGGGATCTCGATCCCGCGAAATTAATACGACTCACTATAGG
GGAATTGTGAGCGGATAACAATTCCCCTCTAGAAATAATTTTGTTTAACTTTAAGAAGGAGATATACATA
TGTCAAAGGCCTACGTCGACGCCATGCGCGCGCACCCGGGGGGAGGCCGCTGCTGCCCGGAGCAGGAGGA
GGGGGAGAGCGCGGCGGGCGGCAGCGGCGCTGGCGGCGACTCCGCCATAGAGCAGGGGGGCCAGGGCAGC
GCGCTCGCTCCGTCCCCGGTGAGCGGCGTGCGCAGGGAAGGCGCTCGGGGCGGCGGCCGTGGCCGGGGGC
GGTGGAAGCAGGCGGCCCGGGGCGGCGGCGTCTGTCCCCAGAGTGGCGGCAGCGGCCTTGGCGGCGACGG
CGGCGGCGGCGCGGGCGGCTGCGGCGTCGGCAGCGGTGGCGGCGTCGCCCCCCGGCGGGATCCTGTCCCT
TTCCCGTCGGGGAGCTCGGGGCCGGGGCCCAGGGGACCCCGGGCCACGGAGAGCGGGAAGAGGATGGACT
GCCCGGCCCTCCCCCCCGGATGGAAGAAGGAGGAAGTGATCCGAAAATCAGGGCTCAGTGCTGGCAAGAG
CGATGTCTACTACTTCAGTCCAAGTGGTAAGAAGTTCAGAAGTAAACCTCAGCTGGCAAGATACCTGGGA
AATGCTGTTGACCTTAGCAGTTTTGACTTCAGGACCGGCAAGATGATGCCTAGTAAATTACAGAAGAACA
AGCAGAGACTCCGGAATGACCCCCTCAATCAGGAGGGCTCTTCCTGCTTTGCCAAGGGTACCAATGTTTT
AATGGCGGATGGGTCTATTGAATGTATTGAAAACATTGAGGTTGGTAATAAGGTCATGGGTAAAGATGGC
AGACCTCGTGAGGTAATTAAATTGCCCAGAGGAAGAGAAACTATGTACAGCGTCGTGCAGAAAAGTCAGC
ACAGAGCCCACAAAAGTGACTCAAGTCGTGAAGTGCCAGAATTACTCAAGTTTACGTGTAATGCGACCCA
TGAGTTGGTTGTTAGAACACCTCGTAGTGTCCGCCGTTTGTCTCGTACCATTAAGGGTGTCGAATATTTT
GAAGTTATTACTTTTGAGATGGGCCAAAAGAAAGCCCCCGACGGTAGAATTGTTGAGCTTGTCAAGGAAG
TTTCAAAGAGCTACCCAATATCTGAGGGGCCTGAGAGAGCCAACGAATTAGTAGAATCCTATAGAAAGGC
TTCAAATAAAGCTTATTTTGAGTGGACTATTGAGGCCAGAGATCTTTCTCTGTTGGGTTCCCATGTTCGT
AAAGCTACCTACCAGACTTACGCTCCAATTCTTTATGAGAATGACCACTTTTTCGACTACATGCAAAAAA
GTAAGTTTCATCTCACCATTGAAGGTCCAAAAGTACTTGCTTATTTACTTGGTTTATGGATTGGTGATGG
ATTGTCTGACAGGGCAACTTTTTCGGTTGATTCCAGAGATACTTCTTTGATGGAACGTGTTACTGAATAT
GCTGAAAAGTTGAATTTGTGCGCCGAGTATAAGGACAGAAAAGAACCACAAGTTGCCAAAACTGTTAATT
TGTACTCTAAAGTTGTCAGAGGTAATGGTATTCGCAATAATCTTAATACTGAGAATCCATTATGGGACGC
TATTGTTGGCTTAGGATTCTTGAAGGACGGTGTCAAAAATATTCCTTCTTTCTTGTCTACGGACAATATC
GGTACTCGTGAAACATTTCTTGCTGGTCTAATTGATTCTGATGGCTATGTTACTGATGAGCATGGTATTA
AAGCAACAATAAAGACAATTCATACTTCTGTCAGAGATGGTTTGGTTTCCCTTGCTCGTTCTTTAGGCTT
AGTAGTCTCGGTTAACGCAGAACCTGCTAAGGTTGACATGAATGTCACCAAACATAAAATTAGTTATGCT
ATTTATATGTCTGGTGGAGATGTTTTGCTTAACGTTCTTTCGAAGTGTGCCGGCTCTAAAAAATTCAGGC
CTGCTCCCGCCGCTGCTTTTGCACGTGAGTGCCGCGGATTTTATTTCGAGTTACAAGAATTGAAGGAAGA
CGATTATTATGGGATTACTTTATCTGATGATTCTGATCATCAGTTTTTGCTTGGATCCCAGGTTGTCGTC
CATGCATGCGGTGGCCTGACCGGTCTGAACTCAGGCCTCACGACAAATCCTGGTGTATCCGCTTGGCAGG
TCAACACAGCTTATACTGCGGGACAATTGGTCACATATAACGGCAAGACGTATAAATGTTTGCAGCCCCA
CACCTCCTTGGCAGGATGGGAACCATCCAACGTTCCTGCCTTGTGGCAGCTTCAATGACTGCAGGAAGGG
GATCCGGCTGCTAACAAAGCCCGAAAGGAAGCTGAGTTGGCTGCTGCCACCGCTGAGCAATAACTAGCAT
AACCCCTTGGGGCCTCTAAACGGGTCTTGAGGGGTTTTTTGCTGAAAGGAGGAACTATATCCGGATAACT
ACGTCAGGTGGCACTTTTCGGGGAAATGTGCGCGGAACCCCTATTTGTTTATTTTTCTAAATACATTCAA
ATATGTATCCGCTCATGAGACAATAACCCTGATAAATGCTTCAATAATATTGAAAAAGGAAGAGTATGAG
TATTCAACATTTCCGTGTCGCCCTTATTCCCTTTTTTGCGGCATTTTGCCTTCCTGTTTTTGCTCACCCA
GAAACGCTGGTGAAAGTAAAAGATGCTGAAGATCAGTTGGGTGCACGAGTGGGTTACATCGAACTGGATC
TCAACAGCGGTAAGATCCTTGAGAGTTTTCGCCCCGAAGAACGTTTCCCAATGATGAGCACTTTTAAAGT
TCTGCTATGTGGCGCGGTATTATCCCGTGTTGACGCCGGGCAAGAGCAACTCGGTCGCCGCATACACTAT
TCTCAGAATGACTTGGTTGAGTACTCACCAGTCACAGAAAAGCATCTTACGGATGGCATGACAGTAAGAG
AATTATGCAGTGCTGCCATAACCATGAGTGATAACACTGCGGCCAACTTACTTCTGACAACGATCGGAGG
ACCGAAGGAGCTAACCGCTTTTTTGCACAACATGGGGGATCATGTAACTCGCCTTGATCGTTGGGAACCG
GAGCTGAATGAAGCCATACCAAACGACGAGCGTGACACCACGATGCCTGTAGCAATGGCAACAACGTTGC
GCAAACTATTAACTGGCGAACTACTTACTCTAGCTTCCCGGCAACAATTAATAGACTGGATGGAGGCGGA
TAAAGTTGCAGGACCACTTCTGCGCTCGGCCCTTCCGGCTGGCTGGTTTATTGCTGATAAATCTGGAGCC
GGTGAGCGTGGGTCTCGCGGTATCATTGCAGCACTGGGGCCAGATGGTAAGCCCTCCCGTATCGTAGTTA
TCTACACGACGGGGAGTCAGGCAACTATGGATGAACGAAATAGACAGATCGCTGAGATAGGTGCCTCACT
GATTAAGCATTGGTAACTGTCAGACCAAGTTTACTCATATATACTTTAGATTGATT
[38 nt withheld, positions 7477-7514]
A
[37 nt withheld, positions 7516-7552]
ATTTTGTTAAAATTCGCGTTAAATTTTTGTTAAATCAGCTCATTTTTTAACCAATAGGCCGAAATCGGCA
AAATCCCTTATAAATCAAAAGAATAGCCCGAGATAGGGT
[37 nt withheld, positions 7662-7698]
AAAGAACGTGGACTCCAACGTCAAAGG
[141 nt withheld, positions 7726-7866]
G
[125 nt withheld, positions 7868-7992]
AAAGGATCTAGGTGAAGATCCTTTTTGATAATCTCATGACCAAAATCCCTTAACGTGAGTTTTCGTTCCA
CTGAGCGTCAGACCCCGTAGAAAAGATCAAAGGATCTTC
